>Addgene plasmid #213827 | TERT - WT | addgene full sequence | sequence record 423193 | Addgene NGS Result
ATTTATGCAGAGGCCGAGGCCGCCTCGGCCTCTGAGCTATTCCAGAAGTAGTGAGGAGGCTTTTTTGGAG
GCCTTTCAAATATGTATCCGCTCATGAGACAATAACCCTGATAAATGCTTCAATAATATTGAAAAAGGAA
GAGTATGAGTATTCAACATTTCCGTGTCGCCCTTATTCCCTTTTTTGCGGCATTTTGCCTTCCTGTTTTT
GCTCACCCAGAAACGCTGGTGAAAGTAAAAGATGCTGAAGATCAGTTGGGTGCACGAGTGGGTTACATCG
AACTGGATCTCAACAGCGGTAAGATCCTTGAGAGTTTTCGCCCCGAAGAACGTTTTCCAATGATGAGCAC
TTTTAAAGTTCTGCTATGTGGCGCGGTATTATCCCGTATTGACGCCGGGCAAGAGCAACTCGGTCGCCGC
ATACACTATTCTCAGAATGACTTGGTTGAGTACTCACCAGTCACAGAAAAGCATCTTACGGATGGCATGA
CAGTAAGAGAATTATGCAGTGCTGCCATAACCATGAGTGATAACACTGCGGCCAACTTACTTCTGACAAC
GATCGGAGGACCGAAGGAGCTAACCGCTTTTTTGCACAACATGGGGGATCATGTAACTCGCCTTGATCGT
TGGGAACCGGAGCTGAATGAAGCCATACCAAACGACGAGCGTGACACCACGATGCCTGTAGCAATGGCAA
CAACGTTGCGCAAACTATTAACTGGCGAACTACTTACTCTAGCTTCCCGGCAACAATTAATAGACTGGAT
GGAGGCGGATAAAGTTGCAGGACCACTTCTGCGCTCGGCCCTTCCGGCTGGCTGGTTTATTGCTGATAAA
TCTGGAGCCGGTGAGCGTGGGTCTCGCGGTATCATTGCAGCACTGGGGCCAGATGGTAAGCCCTCCCGTA
TCGTAGTTATCTACACGACGGGGAGTCAGGCAACTATGGATGAACGAAATAGACAGATCGCTGAGATAGG
TGCCTCACTGATTAAGCATTGGTAACTGTCAGACCAAGTTTACTCATATATACTTTAGATTGATTTAAAA
CTTCATTTTTAATTTAAAAGGATCTAGGTGAAGATCCTTTTTGATAATCTCATGACCAAAATCCCTTAAC
GTGAGTTTTCGTTCCACTGAGCGTCAGACCCCGTAGAAAAGATCAAAGGATCTTCTTGAGATCCTTTTTT
TCTGCGCGTAATCTGCTGCTTGCAAACAAAAAAACCACCGCTACCAGCGGTGGTTTGTTTGCCGGATCAA
GAGCTACCAACTCTTTTTCCGAAGGTAACTGGCTTCAGCAGAGCGCAGATACCAAATACTGTTCTTCTAG
TGTAGCCGTAGTTAGGCCACCACTTCAAGAACTCTGTAGCACCGCCTACATACCTCGCTCTGCTAATCCT
GTTACCAGTGGCTGCTGCCAGTGGCGATAAGTCGTGTCTTACCGGGTTGGACTCAAGACGATAGTTACCG
GATAAGGCGCAGCGGTCGGGCTGAACGGGGGGTTCGTGCACACAGCCCAGCTTGGAGCGAACGACCTACA
CCGAACTGAGATACCTACAGCGTGAGCTATGAGAAAGCGCCACGCTTCCCGAAGGGAGAAAGGCGGACAG
GTATCCGGTAAGCGGCAGGGTCGGAACAGGAGAGCGCACGAGGGAGCTTCCAGGGGGAAACGCCTGGTAT
CTTTATAGTCCTGTCGGGTTTCGCCACCTCTGACTTGAGCGTCGATTTTTGTGATGCTCGTCAGGGGGGC
GGAGCCTATGGAAAAACGCCAGCAACGCGGCCTTTTTACGGTTCCTGGCCTTTTGCTGGCCTTTTGCTCA
CATGTTCTTTCCTGCGTTATCCCCTGATTCTGTGGATAACCGTATTACCGCCTTTGAGTGAGCTGATACC
GCTCGCCGCAGCCGAACGACCGAGCGCAGCGAGTCAGTGAGCGAGGAAGCGGAAGAGCGCCCAATACGCA
AACCGCCTCTCCCCGCGCGTTGGCCGATTCATTAATGCAGCTGGCACGACAGGTTTCCCGACTGGAAAGC
GGGCAGTGAGCGCAACGCAATTAATGTGAGTTAGCTCACTCATTAGGCACCCCAGGCTTTACACTTTATG
CTTCCGGCTCGTATGTTGTGTGGAATTGTGAGCGGATAACAATTTCACACAGGAAACAGCTATGACCATG
ATTACGCCAAGCGCGCAATTAACCCTCACTAAAGGGAACAAAAGCTGGAGCTGCAAGCTTAATGTAGTCT
TATGCAATACTCTTGTAGTCTTGCAACATGGTAACGATGAGTTAGCAACATGCCTTACAAGGAGAGAAAA
AGCACCGTGCATGCCGATTGGTGGAAGTAAGGTGGTACGATCGTGCCTTATTAGGAAGGCAACAGACGGG
TCTGACATGGATTGGACGAACCACTGAATTGCCGCATTGCAGAGATATTGTATTTAAGTGCCTAGCTCGA
TACATAAACGGGTCTCTCTGGTTAGACCAGATCTGAGCCTGGGAGCTCTCTGGCTAACTAGGGAACCCAC
TGCTTAAGCCTCAATAAAGCTTGCCTTGAGTGCTTCAAGTAGTGTGTGCCCGTCTGTTGTGTGACTCTGG
TAACTAGAGATCCCTCAGACCCTTTTAGTCAGTGTGGAAAATCTCTAGCAGTGGCGCCCGAACAGGGACT
TGAAAGCGAAAGGGAAACCAGAGGAGCTCTCTCGACGCAGGACTCGGCTTGCTGAAGCGCGCACGGCAAG
AGGCGAGGGGCGGCGACTGGTGAGTACGCCAAAAATTTTGACTAGCGGAGGCTAGAAGGAGAGAGATGGG
TGCGAGAGCGTCAGTATTAAGCGGGGGAGAATTAGATCGCGATGGGAAAAAATTCGGTTAAGGCCAGGGG
GAAAGAAAAAATATAAATTAAAACATATAGTATGGGCAAGCAGGGAGCTAGAACGATTCGCAGTTAATCC
TGGCCTGTTAGAAACATCAGAAGGCTGTAGACAAATACTGGGACAGCTACAACCATCCCTTCAGACAGGA
TCAGAAGAACTTAGATCATTATATAATACAGTAGCAACCCTCTATTGTGTGCATCAAAGGATAGAGATAA
AAGACACCAAGGAAGCTTTAGACAAGATAGAGGAAGAGCAAAACAAAAGTAAGACCACCGCACAGCAAGC
GGCCGCTGATCTTCAGACCTGGAGGAGGAGATATGAGGGACAATTGGAGAAGTGAATTATATAAATATAA
AGTAGTAAAAATTGAACCATTAGGAGTAGCACCCACCAAGGCAAAGAGAAGAGTGGTGCAGAGAGAAAAA
AGAGCAGTGGGAATAGGAGCTTTGTTCCTTGGGTTCTTGGGAGCAGCAGGAAGCACTATGGGCGCAGCGT
CAATGACGCTGACGGTACAGGCCAGACAATTATTGTCTGGTATAGTGCAGCAGCAGAACAATTTGCTGAG
GGCTATTGAGGCGCAACAGCATCTGTTGCAACTCACAGTCTGGGGCATCAAGCAGCTCCAGGCAAGAATC
CTGGCTGTGGAAAGATACCTAAAGGATCAACAGCTCCTGGGGATTTGGGGTTGCTCTGGAAAACTCATTT
GCACCACTGCTGTGCCTTGGAATGCTAGTTGGAGTAATAAATCTCTGGAACAGATTTGGAATCACACGAC
CTGGATGGAGTGGGACAGAGAAATTAACAATTACACAAGCTTAATACACTCCTTAATTGAAGAATCGCAA
AACCAGCAAGAAAAGAATGAACAAGAATTATTGGAATTAGATAAATGGGCAAGTTTGTGGAATTGGTTTA
ACATAACAAATTGGCTGTGGTATATAAAATTATTCATAATGATAGTAGGAGGCTTGGTAGGTTTAAGAAT
AGTTTTTGCTGTACTTTCTATAGTGAATAGAGTTAGGCAGGGATATTCACCATTATCGTTTCAGACCCAC
CTCCCAACCCCGAGGGGACAATTCTCGACCTCGAGACAAATGGCAGTATTCATCCACAATTTTAAAAGAA
AAGGGGGGATTGGGGGGTACAGTGCAGGGGAAAGAATAGTAGACATAATAGCAACAGACATACAAACTAA
AGAATTACAAAAACAAATTACAAAAATTCAAAATTTTCGGGTTTATTACAGGGACAGCAGAGATCCACTT
TGGCCGCGAATCGATATGTCGAGTTTACTCCCTATCAGTGATAGAGAACGTATGTCGAGTTTACTCCCTA
TCAGTGATAGAGAACGATGTCGAGTTTACTCCCTATCAGTGATAGAGAACGTATGTCGAGTTTACTCCCT
ATCAGTGATAGAGAACGTATGTCGAGTTTACTCCCTATCAGTGATAGAGAACGTATGTCGAGTTTATCCC
TATCAGTGATAGAGAACGTATGTCGAGTTTACTCCCTATCAGTGATAGAGAACGTATGTCGAGGTAGGCG
TGTACGGTGGGAGGCCTATATAAGCAGAGCTCGTTTAGTGAACCGTCAGATCGCCTGGAGAATTGGCTAG
CATCAACAAGTTTGTACAAAAAAGCAGGCTTCACC
[3396 nt withheld, positions 4516-7911]
TGAAACCCAGCTTTCTTGTACAAAGTGGTTTAGTAATGAACCGGTCCACCACCACCACCACCACTAAGGA
TCCGGGGTTGGGGTTGCGCCTTTTCCAAGGCAGCCCTGGGTTTGCGCAGGGACGCGGCTGCTCTGGGCGT
GGTTCCGGGAAACGCAGCGGCGCCGACCCTGGGTCTCGCACATTCTTCACGTCCGTTCGCAGCGTCACCC
GGATCTTCGCCGCTACCCTTGTGGGCCCCCCGGCGACGCTTCCTGCTCCGCCCCTAAGTCGGGAAGGTTC
CTTGCGGTTCGCGGCGTGCCGGACGTGACAAACGGAAGCCGCACGTCTCACTAGTACCCTCGCAGACGGA
CAGCGCCAGGGAGCAATGGCAGCGCGCCGACCGCGATGGGCTGTGGCCAATAGCGGCTGCTCAGCAGGGC
GCGCCGAGAGCAGCGGCCGGGAAGGGGCGGTGCGGGAGGCGGGGTGTGGGGCGGTAGTGTGGGCCCTGTT
CCTGCCCGCGCGGTGTTCCGCATTCTGCAAGCCTCCGGAGCGCACGTCGGCAGTCGGCTCCCTCGTTGAC
CGAATCACCGACCTCTCTCCCCAGCAATTCACCATGACCGAGTACAAGCCCACGGTGCGCCTCGCCACCC
GCGACGACGTCCCCAGGGCCGTACGCACCCTCGCCGCCGCGTTCGCCGACTACCCCGCCACGCGCCACAC
CGTCGATCCGGACCGCCACATCGAGCGGGTCACCGAGCTGCAAGAACTCTTCCTCACGCGCGTCGGGCTC
GACATCGGCAAGGTGTGGGTCGCGGACGACGGCGCCGCGGTGGCGGTCTGGACCACGCCGGAGAGCGTCG
AAGCGGGGGCGGTGTTCGCCGAGATCGGCCCGCGCATGGCCGAGTTGAGCGGTTCCCGGCTGGCCGCGCA
GCAACAGATGGAAGGCCTCCTGGCGCCGCACCGGCCCAAGGAGCCCGCGTGGTTCCTGGCCACCGTCGGC
GTCTCGCCCGACCACCAGGGCAAGGGTCTGGGCAGCGCCGTCGTGCTCCCCGGAGTGGAGGCGGCCGAGC
GCGCCGGGGTGCCCGCCTTCCTGGAGACCTCCGCGCCCCGCAACCTCCCCTTCTACGAGCGGCTCGGCTT
CACCGTCACCGCCGACGTCGAGGTGCCCGAAGGACCGCGCACCTGGTGCATGACCCGCAAGCCCGGTGCC
GAAGGTAGAGGTTCTCTCCTCACTTGTGGTGATGTTGAAGAAAACCCTGGTCCAATGTCTAGACTGGACA
AGAGCAAAGTCATAAACGGAGCTCTGGAATTACTCAATGGTGTCGGTATCGAAGGCCTGACGACAAGGAA
ACTCGCTCAAAAGCTGGGAGTTGAGCAGCCTACCCTGTACTGGCACGTGAAGAACAAGCGGGCCCTGCTC
GATGCCCTGCCAATCGAGATGCTGGACAGGCATCATACCCACTTCTGCCCCCTGGAAGGCGAGTCATGGC
AAGACTTTCTGCGGAACAACGCCAAGTCATACCGCTGTGCTCTCCTCTCACATCGCGACGGGGCTAAAGT
GCATCTCGGCACCCGCCCAACAGAGAAACAGTACGAAACCCTGGAAAATCAGCTCGCGTTCCTGTGTCAG
CAAGGCTTCTCCCTGGAGAACGCACTGTACGCTCTGTCCGCCGTGGGCCACTTTACACTGGGCTGCGTAT
TGGAGGAACAGGAGCATCAAGTAGCAAAAGAGGAAAGAGAGACACCTACCACCGATTCTATGCCCCCACT
TCTGAGACAAGCAATTGAGCTGTTCGACCGGCAGGGAGCCGAACCTGCCTTCCTTTTCGGCCTGGAACTA
ATCATATGTGGCCTGGAGAAACAGCTAAAGTGCGAAAGCGGCGGGCCGACCGACGCCCTTGACGATTTTG
ACTTAGACATGCTCCCAGCCGATGCCCTTGACGACTTTGACCTTGATATGCTGCCTGCTGACGCTCTTGA
CGATTTTGACCTTGACATGCTCCCCGGGTAACTAAGTAAGGATCGATCCAAGATATCGTATTCTTAACTA
TGTTGCTCCTTTTACGCTATGTGGATACGCTGCTTTAATGCCTTTGTATCATGCTATTGCTTCCCGTATG
GCTTTCATTTTCTCCTCCTTGTATAAATCCTGGTTGCTGTCTCTTTATGAGGAGTTGTGGCCCGTTGTCA
GGCAACGTGGCGTGGTGTGCACTGTGTTTGCTGACGCAACCCCCACTGGTTGGGGCATTGCCACCACCTG
TCAGCTCCTTTCCGGGACTTTCGCTTTCCCCCTCCCTATTGCCACGGCGGAACTCATCGCCGCCTGCCTT
GCCCGCTGCTGGACAGGGGCTCGGCTGTTGGGCACTGACAATTCCGTGGTGTTGTCGGGGAAGCTGACGT
CCTTTCCATGGCTGCTCGCCTGTGTTGCCACCTGGATTCTGCGCGGGACGTCCTTCTGCTACGTCCCTTC
GGCCCTCAATCCAGCGGACCTTCCTTCCCGCGGCCTGCTGCCGGCTCTGCGGCCTCTTCCGCGTCTTCGC
CTTCGCCCTCAGACGAGTCGGATCTCCCTTTGGGCCGCCTCCCCGCCTGTTTCGCCTCGGCGTCCGGACT
AGAGGTACCTTTAAGACCAATGACTTACAAGGCAGCTGTAGATCTTAGCCACTTTTTAAAAGAAAAGGGG
GGACTGGAAGGGCTAATTCACTCCCAACGAAGACAAGATCTGCTTTTTGCTTGTACTGGGTCTCTCTGGT
TAGACCAGATCTGAGCCTGGGAGCTCTCTGGCTAACTAGGGAACCCACTGCTTAAGCCTCAATAAAGCTT
GCCTTGAGTGCTTCAAGTAGTGTGTGCCCGTCTGTTGTGTGACTCTGGTAACTAGAGATCCCTCAGACCC
TTTTAGTCAGTGTGGAAAATCTCTAGCAGTAGTAGTTCATGTCATCTTATTATTCAGTATTTATAACTTG
CAAAGAAATGAATATCAGAGAGTGAGAGGAACTTGTTTATTGCAGCTTATAATGGTTACAAATAAAGCAA
TAGCATCACAAATTTCACAAATAAAGCATTTTTTTCACTGCATTCTAGTTGTGGTTTGTCCAAACTCATC
AATGTATCTTATCATGTCTGGCTCTAGCTATCCCGCCCCTAACTCCGCCCATCCCGCCCCTAACTCCGCC
CAGTTCCGCCCATTCTCCGCCCCATGGCTGACTAATTTTTTTT
Features (pLannotate 1.2.2; 30 found; start..end, strand, type, name):
     81..144     +  promoter       AmpR promoter: bla
    145..1005    +  CDS            AmpR: β-lactamase; bla; confers resistance to ampicillin, carbenicillin, and related antibiotics
   1176..1764    +  rep_origin     ori: high-copy-number ColE1/pMB1/pBR322/pUC origin of replication
   1947..2039    +  CDS            lacI (fragment): lac repressor; lacI; The lac repressor binds to the lac operator to inhibit transcription in E. coli. This inhibition can be relieved by adding lactose or isopropyl-β-D-thiogalactopyranoside (IPTG).
   2052..2073    +  protein_bind   CAP binding site: CAP binding activates transcription in the presence of cAMP. E. coli catabolite activator protein
   2088..2118    +  promoter       lac promoter: promoter for the E. coli lac operon
   2122..2144    +  protein_bind   lac operator (fragment): The lac repressor binds to the lac operator to inhibit transcription in E. coli. This inhibition can be relieved by adding lactose or isopropyl-β-D-thiogalactopyranoside (IPTG). lac repressor encoded by lacI
   2187..2205    +  promoter       T3 promoter: promoter for bacteriophage T3 RNA polymerase
   2233..2459    +  promoter       RSV promoter: Rous sarcoma virus enhancer/promoter
   2460..2640    +  LTR            5' LTR (truncated): truncated 5' long terminal repeat (LTR) from HIV-1
   2687..2812    +  misc_feature   HIV-1 Ψ: packaging signal of human immunodeficiency virus type 1
   2796..3159    +  CDS            HIV-1 gag (fragment): gag protein from human immunodeficiency virus 1; gag
   3305..3538    +  misc_feature   RRE: The Rev response element (RRE) of HIV-1 allows for Rev-dependent mRNA export from the nucleus to the cytoplasm.
   3915..3939    +  CDS            Rev (fragment): human immunodeficiency virus 1 (HIV-1) Rev protein; rev; enhances nuclear export of unspliced and incompletely spliced viral mRNAs
   3980..4097    +  misc_feature   cPPT/CTS: central polypurine tract and central termination sequence of HIV-1
   4151..4465    +  promoter       tight TRE promoter: Tet-responsive promoter PTight, consisting of seven tet operator sequences followed by the minimal CMV promoter
   4486..4510    +  protein_bind   attB1: mutant version of attB; recombination site for the Gateway® BP reaction BP Clonase™
   4516..7914    +  CDS            hTERT (sequence partly withheld): human telomerase reverse transcriptase, the catalytic subunit of telomerase; TERT; prevents telomere shortening and allows postsenescent cells to proliferate beyond crisis (Counter et al., 1998); also known as EST2
   7916..7940    -  protein_bind   attB2: mutant version of attB; recombination site for the Gateway® BP reaction BP Clonase™
   7957..7975    +  CDS            9xHis (fragment): 9xHis affinity tag
   7985..8495    +  promoter       hPGK promoter: human phosphoglycerate kinase 1 promoter
   8505..9101    +  CDS            PuroR (fragment): puromycin N-acetyltransferase; pac from Streptomyces; confers resistance to puromycin
   9156..9853    +  CDS            rtTA3 (fragment): reverse tetracycline transactivator 3 activates expression from Tet-responsive promoters in the presence of doxycycline
   9783..9893    +  CDS            VP48: 3 tandem repeats of the minimal activation domain of herpes simplex virus VP16 (Cheng et al., 2013)
   9929..10477   +  misc_feature   WPRE (fragment): woodchuck hepatitis virus posttranscriptional regulatory element
  10503..10574   +  CDS            nef (fragment): NEF_HV1Z2 - Experimental evidence at protein level: Swiss-Prot protein existence level 1. Extracellular Nef protein targets CD4(+) T-lymphocytes for apoptosis by interacting with CXCR4 surface receptors. From Human immunodeficiency virus type 1 group M subtype D (isolate Z2/CDC-Z34) (HIV-1).
  10576..10809   +  LTR            3' LTR (ΔU3): self-inactivating 3' long terminal repeat (LTR) from HIV-1
  10881..11002   +  polyA_signal   SV40 poly(A) signal: SV40 polyadenylation signal
  11021..11042   +  rep_origin     SV40 ori (fragment): SV40 origin of replication
  11042..73      +  rep_origin     SV40 ori (across the origin): SV40 origin of replication
