[The description below was written by a language model from this plasmid's Addgene catalogue record and pLannotate feature annotations shown in this document.]
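Description:
TERT - WT is a doxycycline-inducible lentiviral expression plasmid carrying the wild-type human telomerase reverse transcriptase (TERT) coding sequence, about 3.4 kb, in the pCW57.1 backbone, for a total size of roughly 11.1 kb. It is propagated in E. coli through a high-copy ColE1/pUC-type origin and an ampicillin resistance gene. The viral portion has a third-generation, self-inactivating layout. An RSV promoter drives a truncated HIV-1 5' LTR, followed by the Ψ packaging signal, RRE and cPPT/CTS. A WPRE, a ΔU3 3' LTR and an SV40 polyadenylation signal close the transfer cassette.

The TERT open reading frame was introduced by Gateway recombination and sits between attB1 and attB2 sites, directly downstream of the tight TRE promoter (seven tet operators fused to a minimal CMV promoter). A short His-tag fragment is annotated just beyond attB2, but the record does not indicate that it is fused to TERT. A second, constitutive cassette uses the human PGK promoter to express puromycin N-acetyltransferase followed by the rtTA3 reverse tetracycline transactivator. The element linking these two coding sequences is not annotated. Transduced cells can therefore be selected with puromycin and carry their own transactivator, so TERT transcription is switched on by adding doxycycline. The catalogue also lists HIS3 as a selectable marker, but no such feature appears in the annotation, and this may reflect the His-tag fragment.

The plasmid expresses the catalytic subunit of telomerase in mammalian cells. Its "WT" name and its association with a study of TERT variants in myelodysplastic syndrome suggest it served as the wild-type reference for functional comparison with variant alleles.
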