Addgene plasmid #213827: TERT - WT
Purpose: Expresses human telomerase reverse transcriptase, the catalytic subunit of telomerase
Depositing lab: Coleman Lindsley. Depositing organization: Dana-Farber Cancer Institute. Publication: The clinical and functional effects of TERT variants in myelodysplastic syndrome. Reilly CR, Myllymaki M, Redd R, Padmanaban S, Karunakaran D, Tesmer V, Tsai FD, Gibson CJ, Rana HQ, Zhong L, Saber W, Spellman SR, Hu ZH, Orr EH, Chen MM, De Vivo I, DeAngelo DJ, Cutler C, Antin JH, Neuberg D, Garber JE, Nandakumar J, Agarwal S, Lindsley RC. Blood. 2021 Sep 9;138(10):898-911. doi: 10.1182/blood.2021011075. PubMed 34019641.
Backbone
  Vector backbone: pcW57.1
  Backbone size w/o insert (bp): 7705
  Total vector size (bp): 11104
  Vector type: Mammalian Expression, Lentiviral
  Selectable markers: Puromycin, HIS3
Growth in bacteria
  Bacterial resistance: Ampicillin, 100 μg/mL
  Growth temperature: 37°C
  Growth strain: NEB Stable
  Copy number: Unknown
Gene/Insert
  Gene/Insert name: human TERT
  Species: H. sapiens (human)
  Insert size (bp): 3399
  Entrez Gene: TERT (a.k.a. CMM9, DKCA2, DKCB4, EST2, PFBMFT1, TCS1, TP2, TRT, hEST2, hTRT)
  Promoter: Tet-responsive promoter PTight, consisting of seven tet operator sequences followed by the minimal CMV promoter
  Cloning method: Gateway Cloning
  Sequencing primers: 5′ CAGTGCCTGGTGTGCGTG; 3′ CTCCCTGACGCTATGGTTCC
Terms and licenses: Academic/Nonprofit Terms; Industry Terms: Not Available to Industry
How to cite: TERT - WT was a gift from Coleman Lindsley (Addgene plasmid # 213827 ; http://n2t.net/addgene:213827 ; RRID:Addgene_213827)
